>Addgene plasmid #97205 | CMYA5/pBSSK+ | addgene full sequence | sequence record 189645 | Addgene NGS Result
GCTATGAGAAAGCGCCACGCTTCCCGAAGGGAGAAAGGCGGACAGGTATCCGGTAAGCGGCAGGGTCGGA
ACAGGAGAGCGCACGAGGGAGCTTCCAGGGGGAAACGCCTGGTATCTTTATAGTCCTGTCGGGTTTCGCC
ACCTCTGACTTGAGCGTCGATTTTTGTGATGCTCGTCAGGGGGGCGGAGCCTATGGAAAAACGCCAGCAA
CGCGGCCTTTTTACGGTTCCTGGCCTTTTGCTGGCCTTTTGCTCACATGTTCTTTCCTGCGTTATCCCCT
GATTCTGTGGATAACCGTATTACCGCCTTTGAGTGAGCTGATACCGCTCGCCGCAGCCGAACGACCGAGC
GCAGCGAGTCAGTGAGCGAGGAAGCGGAAGAGCGCCCAATACGCAAACCGCCTCTCCCCGCGCGTTGGCC
GATTCATTAATGCAGCTGGCACGACAGGTTTCCCGACTGGAAAGCGGGCAGTGAGCGCAACGCAATTAAT
GTGAGTTAGCTCACTCATTAGGCACCCCAGGCTTTACACTTTATGCTTCCGGCTCGTATGTTGTGTGGAA
TTGTGAGCGGATAACAATTTCACACAGGAAACAGCTATGACCATGATTACGCCAAGCGCGCAATTAACCC
TCACTAAAGGGAACAAAAGCTGGAGCTCCACCGCGGTGGCGGCCGCTCTAGAACTAGTGGATCCCCCGGG
CTGCAGGAATTCGATTGAATTCCTTGTGCCTTACAGAATCCCCATGGTTAATGAGGGTGTCCACCCTGCC
TTTGCCCTGGAGAAACCTGGAAAATGTACTTTGCACCTGGGGATAGAGCCCCCGGATTCTGTAAGGCACA
AGGAATTCAATCAAGCTTATCGATACCGTCGACCTCGAGGGGGGGCCCGGTACCCAATTCGCCCTATAGT
GAGTCGTATTACGCGCGCTCACTGGCCGTCGTTTTACAACGTCGTGACTGGGAAAACCCTGGCGTTACCC
AACTTAATCGCCTTGCAGCACATCCCCCTTTCGCCAGCTGGCGTAATAGCGAAGAGGCCCGCACCGATCG
CCCTTCCCAACAGTTGCGCAGCCTGAATGGCGAATGGG
[124 nt withheld, positions 1089-1212]
C
[91 nt withheld, positions 1214-1304]
A
[49 nt withheld, positions 1306-1354]
CCTTTGACGTTGGAGTCCACGTTCTTT
[37 nt withheld, positions 1382-1418]
ACCCTATCTCGGTCTATTCTTTTGATTTATAAGGGATTTTGCCGATTTCGGCCTATTGGTTAAAAAATGA
GCTGATTTAACAAAAATTTAACGCGAATTTTAACAAAATATTAACGCTTACAATTTAGGTGGCACTTTTC
GGGGAAATGTGCGCGGAACCCCTATTTGTTTATTTTTCTAAATACATTCAAATATGTATCCGCTCATGAG
ACAATAACCCTGATAAATGCTTCAATAATATTGAAAAAGGAAGAGTATGAGTATTCAACATTTCCGTGTC
GCCCTTATTCCCTTTTTTGCGGCATTTTGCCTTCCTGTTTTTGCTCACCCAGAAACGCTGGTGAAAGTAA
AAGATGCTGAAGATCAGTTGGGTGCACGAGTGGGTTACATCGAACTGGATCTCAACAGCGGTAAGATCCT
TGAGAGTTTTCGCCCCGAAGAACGTTTTCCAATGATGAGCACTTTTAAAGTTCTGCTATGTGGCGCGGTA
TTATCCCGTATTGACGCCGGGCAAGAGCAACTCGGTCGCCGCATACACTATTCTCAGAATGACTTGGTTG
AGTACTCACCAGTCACAGAAAAGCATCTTACGGATGGCATGACAGTAAGAGAATTATGCAGTGCTGCCAT
AACCATGAGTGATAACACTGCGGCCAACTTACTTCTGACAACGATCGGAGGACCGAAGGAGCTAACCGCT
TTTTTGCACAACATGGGGGATCATGTAACTCGCCTTGATCGTTGGGAACCGGAGCTGAATGAAGCCATAC
CAAACGACGAGCGTGACACCACGATGCCTGTAGCAATGGCAACAACGTTGCGCAAACTATTAACTGGCGA
ACTACTTACTCTAGCTTCCCGGCAACAATTAATAGACTGGATGGAGGCGGATAAAGTTGCAGGACCACTT
CTGCGCTCGGCCCTTCCGGCTGGCTGGTTTATTGCTGATAAATCTGGAGCCGGTGAGCGTGGGTCTCGCG
GTATCATTGCAGCACTGGGGCCAGATGGTAAGCCCTCCCGTATCGTAGTTATCTACACGACGGGGAGTCA
GGCAACTATGGATGAACGAAATAGACAGATCGCTGAGATAGGTGCCTCACTGATTAAGCATTGGTAACTG
TCAGACCAAGTTTACTCATATATACTTTAGATTGATTTAAAACTTCATTTTTAATTTAAAAGGATCTAGG
TGAAGATCCTTTTTGATAATCTCATGACCAAAATCCCTTAACGTGAGTTTTCGTTCCACTGAGCGTCAGA
CCCCGTAGAAAAGATCAAAGGATCTTCTTGAGATCCTTTTTTTCTGCGCGTAATCTGCTGCTTGCAAACA
AAAAAACCACCGCTACCAGCGGTGGTTTGTTTGCCGGATCAAGAGCTACCAACTCTTTTTCCGAAGGTAA
CTGGCTTCAGCAGAGCGCAGATACCAAATACTGTTCTTCTAGTGTAGCCGTAGTTAGGCCACCACTTCAA
GAACTCTGTAGCACCGCCTACATACCTCGCTCTGCTAATCCTGTTACCAGTGGCTGCTGCCAGTGGCGAT
AAGTCGTGTCTTACCGGGTTGGACTCAAGACGATAGTTACCGGATAAGGCGCAGCGGTCGGGCTGAACGG
GGGGTTCGTGCACACAGCCCAGCTTGGAGCGAACGACCTACACCGAACTGAGATACCTACAGCGTGA
Features (pLannotate 1.2.2; 13 found; start..end, strand, type, name):
    382..474     +  CDS            lacI (fragment): lac repressor; lacI; The lac repressor binds to the lac operator to inhibit transcription in E. coli. This inhibition can be relieved by adding lactose or isopropyl-β-D-thiogalactopyranoside (IPTG).
    487..508     +  protein_bind   CAP binding site: CAP binding activates transcription in the presence of cAMP. E. coli catabolite activator protein
    523..553     +  promoter       lac promoter: promoter for the E. coli lac operon
    561..577     +  protein_bind   lac operator: The lac repressor binds to the lac operator to inhibit transcription in E. coli. This inhibition can be relieved by adding lactose or isopropyl-β-D-thiogalactopyranoside (IPTG). lac repressor encoded by lacI
    622..640     +  promoter       T3 promoter: promoter for bacteriophage T3 RNA polymerase
    653..715     +  misc_feature   MCS (fragment): pBluescript multiple cloning site
    850..894     +  misc_feature   MCS (fragment): pBluescript multiple cloning site
    903..921     -  promoter       T7 promoter: promoter for bacteriophage T7 RNA polymerase
    929..1084    +  CDS            lacZα (fragment): LacZα fragment of β-galactosidase; lacZ fragment
   1089..1517    +  rep_origin     f1 ori (sequence partly withheld): f1 bacteriophage origin of replication; arrow indicates direction of (+) strand synthesis
   1570..1674    +  promoter       AmpR promoter: bla
   1675..2535    +  CDS            AmpR: β-lactamase; bla; confers resistance to ampicillin, carbenicillin, and related antibiotics
   2706..199     +  rep_origin     ori (across the origin): high-copy-number ColE1/pMB1/pBR322/pUC origin of replication
