[The description below was written by a language model from this plasmid's Addgene catalogue record and pLannotate feature annotations shown in this document.]
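Description:
CMYA5/pBSSK+ is a small bacterial cloning plasmid of about 3.1 kb, built on the pBluescript SK(+) phagemid backbone. It carries a short fragment of the human CMYA5 gene (cardiomyopathy-associated 5, also known as C5orf10, SPRYD2 or TRIM76). The plasmid is propagated in E. coli from a high-copy ColE1/pUC-type origin and selected with ampicillin through the β-lactamase (AmpR) gene and its own promoter. An f1 bacteriophage origin is also present, which allows single-stranded DNA to be rescued with helper phage.

The purpose field gives the insert as nucleotides 12205 to 12279 of the reference transcript NM_153610, while the insert size is listed as 107 bp. The difference is not explained; it may reflect flanking linker or cloning sequence. In the feature table the insert itself is not annotated, but it corresponds to the gap between two fragments of the pBluescript multiple cloning site, roughly positions 716 to 849. This site lies within the lacZα region downstream of the lac promoter, operator and CAP binding site, the arrangement normally used for blue/white screening. Opposing T3 and T7 phage promoters flank the insert, so either strand could be transcribed in vitro, and they also serve as the sequencing primer sites.

There is no eukaryotic promoter, tag or reporter, so this is a holding or subcloning construct rather than an expression vector. The cloning method and exact application are not stated. The associated study examined differential binding of a schizophrenia-associated CMYA5 allele to desmin.
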