Addgene plasmid #97205: CMYA5/pBSSK+
Purpose: CMYA5 (NM_153610, nt 12205 to 12279) in pBSSK+
Depositing lab: Rita Shiang. Depositing organization: Virginia Commonwealth University. Publication: A schizophrenia associated CMYA5 allele displays differential binding with desmin. Hsiung A, Naya FJ, Chen X, Shiang R. J Psychiatr Res. 2019 Apr;111:8-15. doi: 10.1016/j.jpsychires.2019.01.007. Epub 2019 Jan 10. PubMed 30658136.
Backbone
  Vector backbone: pBluescript SK (+)
  Backbone manufacturer: Stratagene
  Backbone size w/o insert (bp): 2958
  Total vector size (bp): 3095
  Vector type: Unspecified
Growth in bacteria
  Bacterial resistance: Ampicillin, 100 μg/mL
  Growth temperature: 37°C
  Growth strain: DH5alpha
  Copy number: High Copy
Gene/Insert
  Gene/Insert name: CMYA5
  Species: H. sapiens (human)
  Insert size (bp): 107
  GenBank ID: NM_153610
  Entrez Gene: CMYA5 (a.k.a. C5orf10, SPRYD2, TRIM76)
  Cloning method: Unknown
  Sequencing primers: 5′ T3; 3′ T7
Terms and licenses: Academic/Nonprofit Terms; Industry Terms
How to cite: CMYA5/pBSSK+ was a gift from Rita Shiang (Addgene plasmid # 97205 ; http://n2t.net/addgene:97205 ; RRID:Addgene_97205)
